Addgene plasmid #64976: pQE-60 roGFP2-Orp1-His
Purpose: Bacterial expression of His-tagged roGFP2-Orp1
Depositing lab: Tobias Dick. Depositing organization: Deutsches Krebsforschungszentrum (DKFZ). Publication: Proximity-based protein thiol oxidation by H2O2-scavenging peroxidases. Gutscher M, Sobotta MC, Wabnitz GH, Ballikaya S, Meyer AJ, Samstag Y, Dick TP. J Biol Chem. 2009 Nov 13;284(46):31532-40. doi: 10.1074/jbc.M109.059246. Epub 2009 Sep 15. PubMed 19755417.
Backbone
  Vector backbone: pQE-60
  Backbone manufacturer: Qiagen
  Total vector size (bp): 4730
  Vector type: Bacterial Expression
Growth in bacteria
  Bacterial resistance: Ampicillin, 100 μg/mL
  Growth temperature: 37°C
  Growth strain: DH5alpha
  Copy number: Unknown
Gene/Insert
  Gene/Insert name: Orp1 (alt name: GPX3_YEAST)
  Species: S. cerevisiae (budding yeast)
  Entrez Gene: HYR1 (a.k.a. YIR037W, GPX3, ORP1)
  Tag / fusion protein: roGFP2 (N terminal on insert); His (C terminal on insert)
Terms and licenses: Academic/Nonprofit Terms; Industry Terms: Not Available to Industry
How to cite: pQE-60 roGFP2-Orp1-His was a gift from Tobias Dick (Addgene plasmid # 64976 ; http://n2t.net/addgene:64976 ; RRID:Addgene_64976)
