[The description below was written by a language model from this plasmid's Addgene catalogue record and pLannotate feature annotations shown in this document.]
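Description:
pQE-60 roGFP2-Orp1-His is a bacterial expression plasmid of about 4.7 kb, built on the Qiagen pQE-60 backbone and intended for producing a recombinant redox-sensor fusion protein in E. coli. It replicates from a ColE1/pMB1-type origin, with an adjacent bom site and a small remnant of rop. Selection is by ampicillin, through a β-lactamase gene driven by its own promoter. The feature table also shows a fragmentary cat promoter and a partial chloramphenicol acetyltransferase coding region between the lambda t0 and rrnB T1 terminators. The record lists only ampicillin as the resistance, so the cat sequence should not be assumed to be a functional marker.

Expression is driven by the bacteriophage T5 promoter, which is recognised by the host E. coli RNA polymerase. The promoter carries an embedded lac operator and is followed by a second one, so transcription is repressed by LacI and induced with IPTG. No lacI gene is annotated on the plasmid, so the repressor would have to come from the host or a helper plasmid. The open reading frame begins with roGFP2, a redox-sensitive GFP variant that the annotation software labels as EGFP because of sequence similarity. After an unannotated gap of roughly 100 bp, presumably a linker, comes Saccharomyces cerevisiae Orp1 (HYR1/GPX3), a thiol peroxidase, followed by a C-terminal 6xHis tag and the lambda t0 terminator.

Fusing the peroxidase to roGFP2 allows oxidation by hydrogen peroxide to be relayed by proximity to the fluorescent protein's redox-sensitive cysteines, which makes the fusion an H2O2 probe. This plasmid serves to express the His-tagged protein in bacteria, and the tag permits metal-affinity purification, for example for in vitro characterisation.
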