Features (pLannotate 1.2.2; 14 found; start..end, strand, type, name):
     35..51      +  protein_bind   lac operator: The lac repressor binds to the lac operator to inhibit transcription in E. coli. This inhibition can be relieved by adding lactose or isopropyl-β-D-thiogalactopyranoside (IPTG). lac repressor encoded by lacI
     88..804     +  CDS            EGFP: the original enhanced GFP (Yang et al., 1996) mammalian codon-optimized
    910..1398    +  CDS            HYR1: GPX3_YEAST - Also known as GPX3 From Saccharomyces cerevisiae (strain ATCC 204508 / S288c) (Baker's yeast).
   1405..1422    +  CDS            7xHis (fragment): 6xHis affinity tag
   1445..1539    +  terminator     lambda t0 terminator: transcription terminator from phage lambda
   1554..1582    +  promoter       cat promoter (fragment): promoter of the E. coli cat gene encoding chloramphenicol acetyltransferase
   1583..2246    +  CDS            CmR (fragment): chloramphenicol acetyltransferase; cat; confers resistance to chloramphenicol
   2311..2397    +  terminator     rrnB T1 terminator: Escherichia coli rrnB; transcription terminator T1 from the E. coli rrnB gene
   2409..2450    +  CDS            rop (fragment): Rop protein, which maintains plasmids at low copy number; rop
   2552..2692    +  misc_feature   bom: basis of mobility region from pBR322
   2878..3466    -  rep_origin     ori: high-copy-number ColE1/pMB1/pBR322/pUC origin of replication
   3637..4497    -  CDS            AmpR: β-lactamase; bla; confers resistance to ampicillin, carbenicillin, and related antibiotics
   4498..4602    -  promoter       AmpR promoter: bla
   4712..27      +  promoter       T5 promoter (across the origin): bacteriophage T5 promoter for E. coli RNA polymerase, with embedded lac operator
>Addgene plasmid #64976 | pQE-60 roGFP2-Orp1-His | addgene full sequence | sequence record 498160 | Addgene Long Read Sequencing Result
CTTTGTGAGCGGATAACAATTATAATAGATTCAATTGTGAGCGGATAACAATTTCACACAGAATTCATTA
AAGAGGAGAAATTAACCATGGTGAGCAAGGGCGAGGAGCTGTTCACCGGGGTGGTGCCCATCCTGGTCGA
GCTGGACGGCGACGTAAACGGCCACAAGTTCAGCGTGTCCGGCGAGGGCGAGGGCGATGCCACCTACGGC
AAGCTGACCCTGAAGTTCATCTCCACCACCGGCAAGCTGCCCGTGCCCTGGCCCACCCTCGTGACCACCC
TGACCTACGGCGTGCAGTGCTTCAGCCGCTACCCCGACCACATGAAGCAGCACGACTTCTTCAAGTCCGC
CATGCCCGAAGGCTACGTCCAGGAGCGCACCATCTTCTTCAAGGACGACGGCAACTACAAGACCCGCGCC
GAGGTGAAGTTCGAGGGCGACACCCTGGTGAACCGCATCGAGCTGAAGGGCATCGACTTCAAGGAGGACG
GCAACATCCTGGGGCACAAGCTGGAGTACAACTACAACTGCCACAACGTCTATATCATGGCCGACAAGCA
GAAGAACGGCATCAAGGTGAACTTCAAGATCCGCCACAACATCGAGGACGGCAGCGTGCAGCTCGCCGAC
CACTACCAGCAGAACACCCCCATCGGCGACGGCCCCGTGCTGCTGCCCGACAACCACTACCTGAGCACCT
GCTCCGCCCTGAGCAAAGACCCCAACGAGAAGCGCGATCACATGGTCCTGCTGGAGTTCGTGACCGCCGC
CGGGATCACTCTCGGCATGGACGAGCTGTACAAGACTAGTGGTGGTTCAGGTGGTGGTGGTTCAGGTGGT
GGTGGTTCAGGTGGAGGAGGATCAGGAGGAGGAGGATCAGGAGGAGGAGGATCAGGAGGAGAATTCGATA
TCTCAGAATTCTATAAGCTAGCACCTGTTGACAAGAAAGGCCAACCATTCCCCTTCGACCAATTAAAGGG
AAAAGTGGTGCTTATCGTTAATGTTGCCTCCAAATGTGGATTCACTCCTCAATACAAAGAACTAGAGGCC
TTGTACAAACGTTATAAGGACGAAGGATTTACCATCATCGGGTTCCCATGCAACCAGTTTGGCCACCAAG
AACCTGGCTCTGATGAAGAAATTGCCCAGTTCTGCCAACTGAACTATGGCGTGACTTTCCCCATTATGAA
AAAAATTGACGTTAATGGTGGCAATGAGGACCCTGTTTACAAGTTTTTGAAGAGCCAAAAATCCGGTATG
TTGGGCTTGAGAGGTATCAAATGGAATTTTGAAAAATTCTTAGTCGATAAAAAGGGTAAAGTGTACGAAA
GATACTCTTCACTAACCAAACCTTCTTCGTTGTCCGAAACCATCGAAGAACTTTTGAAAGAGGTGGAAAG
ATCTCATCACCATCACCATCACTAAGCTTAATTAGCTGAGCTTGGACTCCTGTTGATAGATCCAGTAATG
ACCTCAGAACTCCATCTGGATTTGTTCAGAACGCTCGGTTGCCGCCGGGCGTTTTTTATTGGTGAGAATC
CAAGCTAGCTTGGCGAGATTTTCAGGAGCTAAGGAAGCTAAAATGGAGAAAAAAATCACTGGATATACCA
CCGTTGATATATCCCAATGGCATCGTAAAGAACATTTTGAGGCATTTCAGTCAGTTGCTCAATGTACCTA
TAACCAGACCGTTCAGCTGGATATTACGGCCTTTTTAAAGACCGTAAAGAAAAATAAGCACAAGTTTTAT
CCGGCCTTTATTCACATTCTTGCCCGCCTGATGAATGCTCATCCGGAATTTCGTATGGCAATGAAAGACG
GTGAGCTGGTGATATGGGATAGTGTTCACCCTTGTTACACCGTTTTCCATGAGCAAACTGAAACGTTTTC
ATCGCTCTGGAGTGAATACCACGACGATTTCCGGCAGTTTCTACACATATATTCGCAAGATGTGGCGTGT
TACGGTGAAAACCTGGCCTATTTCCCTAAAGGGTTTATTGAGAATATGTTTTTCGTCTCAGCCAATCCCT
GGGTGAGTTTCACCAGTTTTGATTTAAACGTGGCCAATATGGACAACTTCTTCGCCCCCGTTTTCACCAT
GCATGGGCAAATATTATACGCAAGGCGACAAGGTGCTGATGCCGCTGGCGATTCAGGTTCATCATGCCGT
TTGTGATGGCTTCCATGTCGGCAGAATGCTTAATGAATTACAACAGTACTGCGATGAGTGGCAGGGCGGG
GCGTAATTTTTTTAAGGCAGTTATTGGTGCCCTTAAACGCCTGGGGTAATGACTCTCTAGCTTGAGGCAT
CAAATAAAACGAAAGGCTCAGTCGAAAGACTGGGCCTTTCGTTTTATCTGTTGTTTGTCGGTGAACGCTC
TCCTGAGTAGGACAAATCCGCCCTCTAGAGCTGCCTCGCGCGTTTCGGTGATGACGGTGAAAACCTCTGA
CACATGCAGCTCCCGGAGACGGTCACAGCTTGTCTGTAAGCGGATGCCGGGAGCAGACAAGCCCGTCAGG
GCGCGTCAGCGGGTGTTGGCGGGTGTCGGGGCGCAGCCATGACCCAGTCACGTAGCGATAGCGGAGTGTA
TACTGGCTTAACTATGCGGCATCAGAGCAGATTGTACTGAGAGTGCACCATATGCGGTGTGAAATACCGC
ACAGATGCGTAAGGAGAAAATACCGCATCAGGCGCTCTTCCGCTTCCTCGCTCACTGACTCGCTGCGCTC
GGTCGTTCGGCTGCGGCGAGCGGTATCAGCTCACTCAAAGGCGGTAATACGGTTATCCACAGAATCAGGG
GATAACGCAGGAAAGAACATGTGAGCAAAAGGCCAGCAAAAGGCCAGGAACCGTAAAAAGGCCGCGTTGC
TGGCGTTTTTCCATAGGCTCCGCCCCCCTGACGAGCATCACAAAAATCGACGCTCAAGTCAGAGGTGGCG
AAACCCGACAGGACTATAAAGATACCAGGCGTTTCCCCCTGGAAGCTCCCTCGTGCGCTCTCCTGTTCCG
ACCCTGCCGCTTACCGGATACCTGTCCGCCTTTCTCCCTTCGGGAAGCGTGGCGCTTTCTCATAGCTCAC
GCTGTAGGTATCTCAGTTCGGTGTAGGTCGTTCGCTCCAAGCTGGGCTGTGTGCACGAACCCCCCGTTCA
GCCCGACCGCTGCGCCTTATCCGGTAACTATCGTCTTGAGTCCAACCCGGTAAGACACGACTTATCGCCA
CTGGCAGCAGCCACTGGTAACAGGATTAGCAGAGCGAGGTATGTAGGCGGTGCTACAGAGTTCTTGAAGT
GGTGGCCTAACTACGGCTACACTAGAAGGACAGTATTTGGTATCTGCGCTCTGCTGAAGCCAGTTACCTT
CGGAAAAAGAGTTGGTAGCTCTTGATCCGGCAAACAAACCACCGCTGGTAGCGGTGGTTTTTTTGTTTGC
AAGCAGCAGATTACGCGCAGAAAAAAAGGATCTCAAGAAGATCCTTTGATCTTTTCTACGGGGTCTGACG
CTCAGTGGAACGAAAACTCACGTTAAGGGATTTTGGTCATGAGATTATCAAAAAGGATCTTCACCTAGAT
CCTTTTAAATTAAAAATGAAGTTTTAAATCAATCTAAAGTATATATGAGTAAACTTGGTCTGACAGTTAC
CAATGCTTAATCAGTGAGGCACCTATCTCAGCGATCTGTCTATTTCGTTCATCCATAGTTGCCTGACTCC
CCGTCGTGTAGATAACTACGATACGGGAGGGCTTACCATCTGGCCCCAGTGCTGCAATGATACCGCGAGA
CCCACGCTCACCGGCTCCAGATTTATCAGCAATAAACCAGCCAGCCGGAAGGGCCGAGCGCAGAAGTGGT
CCTGCAACTTTATCCGCCTCCATCCAGTCTATTAATTGTTGCCGGGAAGCTAGAGTAAGTAGTTCGCCAG
TTAATAGTTTGCGCAACGTTGTTGCCATTGCTACAGGCATCGTGGTGTCACGCTCGTCGTTTGGTATGGC
TTCATTCAGCTCCGGTTCCCAACGATCAAGGCGAGTTACATGATCCCCCATGTTGTGCAAAAAAGCGGTT
AGCTCCTTCGGTCCTCCGATCGTTGTCAGAAGTAAGTTGGCCGCAGTGTTATCACTCATGGTTATGGCAG
CACTGCATAATTCTCTTACTGTCATGCCATCCGTAAGATGCTTTTCTGTGACTGGTGAGTACTCAACCAA
GTCATTCTGAGAATAGTGTATGCGGCGACCGAGTTGCTCTTGCCCGGCGTCAATACGGGATAATACCGCG
CCACATAGCAGAACTTTAAAAGTGCTCATCATTGGAAAACGTTCTTCGGGGCGAAAACTCTCAAGGATCT
TACCGCTGTTGAGATCCAGTTCGATGTAACCCACTCGTGCACCCAACTGATCTTCAGCATCTTTTACTTT
CACCAGCGTTTCTGGGTGAGCAAAAACAGGAAGGCAAAATGCCGCAAAAAAGGGAATAAGGGCGACACGG
AAATGTTGAATACTCATACTCTTCCTTTTTCAATATTATTGAAGCATTTATCAGGGTTATTGTCTCATGA
GCGGATACATATTTGAATGTATTTAGAAAAATAAACAAATAGGGGTTCCGCGCACATTTCCCCGAAAAGT
GCCACCTGACGTCTAAGAAACCATTATTATCATGACATTAACCTATAAAAATAGGCGTATCACGAGGCCC
TTTCGTCTTCACCTCGAGAAATCATAAAAAATTTATTTG
