>Addgene plasmid #64976 | pQE-60 roGFP2-Orp1-His | addgene partial sequence | sequence record 116113 | T0term-R 5'-GCGGCAACCGAGCGTTC-3'
CTGGATCTATCAACAGGAGTCCAAGCTCAGCTAATTAAGCTTAGTGATGGTGATGGTGATGAGATCTTTC
CACCTCTTTCAAAAGTTCTTCGATGGTTTCGGACAACGAAGAAGGTTTGGTTAGTGAAGAGTATCTTTCG
TACACTTTACCCTTTTTATCGACTAAGAATTTTTCAAAATTCCATTTGATACCTCTCAAGCCCAACATAC
CGGATTTTTGGCTCTTCAAAAACTTGTAAACAGGGTCCTCATTGCCACCATTAACGTCAATTTTTTTCAT
AATGGGGAAAGTCACGCCATAGTTCAGTTGGCAGAACTGGGCAATTTCTTCATCAGAGCCAGGTTCTTGG
TGGCCAAACTGGTTGCATGGGAACCCGATGATGGTAAATCCTTCGTCCTTATAACGTTTGTACAAGGCCT
CTAGTTCTTTGTATTGAGGAGTGAATCCACATTTGGAGGCAACATTAACGATAAGCACCACTTTTCCCTT
TAATTGGTCGAAGGGGAATGGTTGGCCTTTCTTGTCAACAGGTGCTAGCTTATAGAATTCTGAGATATCG
AATTCTCCTCCTGATCCTCCTCCTCCTGATCCTCCTCCTCCTGATCCTCCTCCACCTGAACCACCACCAC
CTGAACCACCACCACCTGAACCACCACTAGTCTTGTACAGCTCGTCCATGCCGAGAGTGAT
