>Addgene plasmid #64976 | pQE-60 roGFP2-Orp1-His | addgene partial sequence | sequence record 116114 | pBRforEco 5'-AATAGGCGTATCACGAGGC-3'
TTTATTTGCTTTGTGAGCGGATAACAATTATAATAGATTCAATTGTGAGCGGATAACAATTTCACACAGA
ATTCATTAAAGAGGAGAAATTAACCATGGTGAGCAAGGGCGAGGAGCTGTTCACCGGGGTGGTGCCCATC
CTGGTCGAGCTGGACGGCGACGTAAACGGCCACAAGTTCAGCGTGTCCGGCGAGGGCGAGGGCGATGCCA
CCTACGGCAAGCTGACCCTGAAGTTCATCTCCACCACCGGCAAGCTGCCCGTGCCCTGGCCCACCCTCGT
GACCACCCTGACCTACGGCGTGCAGTGCTTCAGCCGCTACCCCGACCACATGAAGCAGCACGACTTCTTC
AAGTCCGCCATGCCCGAAGGCTACGTCCAGGAGCGCACCATCTTCTTCAAGGACGACGGCAACTACAAGA
CCCGCGCCGAGGTGAAGTTCGAGGGCGACACCCTGGTGAACCGCATCGAGCTGAAGGGCATCGACTTCAA
GGAGGACGGCAACATCCTGGGGCACAAGCTGGAGTACAACTACAACTGCCACAACGTCTATATCATGGCC
GACAAGCAGAAGAACGGCATCAAGGTGAACTTCAAGATCCGCCACAACATCGAGGACGGCAGCGTGCAGC
TCGCCGACCACTACCAGCAGAACACCCCCATCGGCGACGGCCCCGTGCTGCTGCCCGACAACCACTACCT
GAGCACCTGCTCCGCCCTGAGCAAAGACCCCAACGAGAAGCGCGATCACATGGTCCTGCTGGAGTTCGTG
ACCGCCGCCGGGATCACTCTCGGCATGGACGAGCTGTAC
